LOCUS       Exported 7643 bp ds-DNA circular SYN 12-MAY-2021
DEFINITION  Medium affinity glutamate sensor.
ACCESSION   .
VERSION     .
KEYWORDS    pAAV.CAG-FLEX.SF-iGluSnFR.A184V.mRuby3
SOURCE      synthetic DNA construct
  ORGANISM  synthetic DNA construct
REFERENCE   1 (bases 1 to 7643)
  AUTHORS   Marvin JS, Scholl B, Wilson DE, Podgorski K, Kazemipour A, Muller
            JA, Schoch S, Quiroz FJU, Rebola N, Bao H, Little JP, Tkachuk AN,
            Cai E, Hantman AW, Wang SS, DePiero VJ, Borghuis BG, Chapman ER,
            Dietrich D, DiGregorio DA, Fitzpatrick D, Looger LL
  TITLE     Stability, affinity, and chromatic variants of the glutamate sensor
            iGluSnFR.
  JOURNAL   Nat Methods. 2018 Nov;15(11):936-939. doi:
            10.1038/s41592-018-0171-3. Epub 2018 Oct 30.
  PUBMED    30377363
REFERENCE   2 (bases 1 to 7643)
  AUTHORS   .
  TITLE     Direct Submission
  JOURNAL   Exported May 12, 2021 from SnapGene Server 1.1.58
            http://www.snapgene.com
FEATURES             Location/Qualifiers
     source          1..7643
                     /organism="synthetic DNA construct"
                     /mol_type="other DNA"
     repeat_region   56..185
                     /label=AAV2 ITR
     polyA_signal    347..468
                     /label=SV40 poly(A) signal
                     /note="SV40 polyadenylation signal"
     primer_bind     complement(384..403)
                     /label=SV40pA-R
                     /note="SV40 polyA, reverse primer"
     primer_bind     438..457
                     /label=EBV-rev
                     /note="SV40 polyA terminator, reverse primer"
     misc_feature    511..1099
                     /label=WPRE
                     /note="woodchuck hepatitis virus posttranscriptional
                     regulatory element"
     CDS             617..628
                     /codon_start=1
                     /product="Factor Xa recognition and cleavage site"
                     /label=Factor Xa site
                     /translation="IEGR"
     primer_bind     1026..1046
                     /label=WPRE-R
                     /note="WPRE, reverse primer"
     protein_bind    complement(1171..1204)
                     /label=loxP
                     /bound_moiety="Cre recombinase"
                     /note="Cre-mediated recombination occurs in the 8-bp core
                     sequence (GCATACAT)."
     protein_bind    complement(1275..1308)
                     /label=lox2272
                     /bound_moiety="Cre recombinase"
                     /note="Cre-mediated recombination occurs in the 8-bp core
                     sequence (GGATACTT). lox2272 sites are compatible with each
                     other, but incompatible with loxP or loxN sites (Lee and
                     Saito, 1988)."
     regulatory      1333..1342
                     /regulatory_class="other"
                     /note="vertebrate consensus sequence for strong initiation
                     of translation (Kozak, 1987)"
     sig_peptide     1339..1401
                     /product="leader sequence from mouse immunoglobulin kappa
                     light chain"
                     /label=Ig-kappa leader
     primer_bind     2367..2388
                     /label=EGFP-C
                     /note="EGFP, forward primer"
     primer_bind     complement(2491..2512)
                     /label=EGFP-N
                     /note="EGFP, reverse primer"
     CDS             2977..3006
                     /codon_start=1
                     /product="Myc (human c-Myc proto-oncogene) epitope tag"
                     /label=Myc
                     /translation="EQKLISEEDL"
     CDS             3010..3156
                     /codon_start=1
                     /product="transmembrane domain from platelet derived growth
                     factor receptor beta"
                     /label=PDGFR-beta TM domain
                     /translation="AVGQDTQEVIVVPHSLPFKVVVISAILALVVLTIISLIILIMLWQ
                     KKPR"
     protein_bind    3919..3952
                     /label=loxP
                     /bound_moiety="Cre recombinase"
                     /note="Cre-mediated recombination occurs in the 8-bp core
                     sequence (GCATACAT)."
     protein_bind    4015..4048
                     /label=lox2272
                     /bound_moiety="Cre recombinase"
                     /note="Cre-mediated recombination occurs in the 8-bp core
                     sequence (GGATACTT). lox2272 sites are compatible with each
                     other, but incompatible with loxP or loxN sites (Lee and
                     Saito, 1988)."
     primer_bind     complement(4083..4102)
                     /label=pCAG-F
                     /note="Rabbit beta-globin intron, for pCAG plasmids,
                     forward primer"
     primer_bind     complement(4164..4186)
                     /label=pCAGGS-5
                     /note="Chimeric intron in CAG promoter, forward primer"
     promoter        complement(4466..4743)
                     /label=chicken beta-actin promoter
     repeat_region   5056..5185
                     /label=AAV2 ITR
     rep_origin      5257..5712
                     /direction=RIGHT
                     /label=f1 ori
                     /note="f1 bacteriophage origin of replication; arrow
                     indicates direction of (+) strand synthesis"
     primer_bind     complement(5344..5363)
                     /label=F1ori-R
                     /note="F1 origin, reverse primer"
     primer_bind     5554..5575
                     /label=F1ori-F
                     /note="F1 origin, forward primer"
     promoter        5738..5842
                     /gene="bla"
                     /label=AmpR promoter
     CDS             5843..6703
                     /codon_start=1
                     /gene="bla"
                     /product="beta-lactamase"
                     /label=AmpR
                     /note="confers resistance to ampicillin, carbenicillin, and
                     related antibiotics"
                     /translation="MSIQHFRVALIPFFAAFCLPVFAHPETLVKVKDAEDQLGARVGYI
                     ELDLNSGKILESFRPEERFPMMSTFKVLLCGAVLSRIDAGQEQLGRRIHYSQNDLVEYS
                     PVTEKHLTDGMTVRELCSAAITMSDNTAANLLLTTIGGPKELTAFLHNMGDHVTRLDRW
                     EPELNEAIPNDERDTTMPVAMATTLRKLLTGELLTLASRQQLIDWMEADKVAGPLLRSA
                     LPAGWFIADKSGAGERGSRGIIAALGPDGKPSRIVVIYTTGSQATMDERNRQIAEIGAS
                     LIKHW"
     primer_bind     complement(6061..6080)
                     /label=Amp-R
                     /note="Ampicillin resistance gene, reverse primer"
     rep_origin      6874..7462
                     /direction=RIGHT
                     /label=ori
                     /note="high-copy-number ColE1/pMB1/pBR322/pUC origin of
                     replication"
     primer_bind     7363..7382
                     /label=pBR322ori-F
                     /note="pBR322 origin, forward primer"
     primer_bind     7616..7633
                     /label=L4440
                     /note="L4440 vector, forward primer"
ORIGIN
        1 agcgcccaat acgcaaaccg cctctccccg cgcgttggcc gattcattaa tgcagctgcg
       61 cgctcgctcg ctcactgagg ccgcccgggc aaagcccggg cgtcgggcga cctttggtcg
      121 cccggcctca gtgagcgagc gagcgcgcag agagggagtg gccaactcca tcactagggg
      181 ttccttgtag ttaatgatta acccgccatg ctacttatct acgtagccat gctctaggaa
      241 gatccttatc gattttacca catttgtaga ggttttactt gctttaaaaa acctcccaca
      301 tctccccctg aacctgaaac ataaaatgaa tgcaattgtt gttgttaact tgtttattgc
      361 agcttataat ggttacaaat aaagcaatag catcacaaat ttcacaaata aagcattttt
      421 ttcactgcat tctagttgtg gtttgtccaa actcatcaat gtatcttatc atgtctgctc
      481 gaagcggccg cccgggtcga cggtatcgat gcggggaggc ggcccaaagg gagatccgac
      541 tcgtctgagg gcgaaggcga agacgcggaa gaggccgcag agccggcagc aggccgcggg
      601 aaggaaggtc cgctggattg agggccgaag ggacgtagca gaaggacgtc ccgcgcagaa
      661 tccaggtggc aacacaggcg agcagccaag gaaaggacga tgatttcccc gacaacacca
      721 cggaattgtc agtgcccaac agccgagccc ctgtccagca gcgggcaagg caggcggcga
      781 tgagttccgc cgtggcaata gggaggggga aagcgaaagt cccggaaagg agctgacagg
      841 tggtggcaat gccccaacca gtgggggttg cgtcagcaaa cacagtgcac accacgccac
      901 gttgcctgac aacgggccac aactcctcat aaagagacag caaccaggat ttatacaagg
      961 aggagaaaat gaaagccata cgggaagcaa tagcatgata caaaggcatt aaagcagcgt
     1021 atccacatag cgtaaaagga gcaacatagt taagaatacc agtcaatctt tcacaaattt
     1081 tgtaatccag aggttgatta tcgataagct tctcgagtgg atcatttgca gaattggccc
     1141 ttttcagtgt ttcgaacctc ttcgagggac ataacttcgt ataatgtatg ctatacgaag
     1201 ttatgggtcg atggtgagat ttggactaga gggtcgatgg tgatgcttgg atcaaaatag
     1261 gaagaatccc aatgataact tcgtataaag tatcctatac gaagttatac tagtggtacc
     1321 accggtgata tcgccaccat ggagacagac acactcctgc tatgggtact gctgctctgg
     1381 gttccaggtt ccactggtga cagatctgcc gcaggcagca cgctggacaa aatcgccaaa
     1441 aacggtgtga ttgtcgtcgg tcaccgtgaa tcttcagtgc ctttctctta ttacgacaat
     1501 cagcaaaaag tggtgggtta ctcgcaggat tactccaacg ccattgttga agcagtgaaa
     1561 aagaaactca acaaaccgga cttgcaggta aaactgattc cgattacctc acaaaaccgt
     1621 attccactgc tgcaaaacgg cactttcgat tttgaatgtg gttctaccac caacaacgtc
     1681 gaacgccaaa aacaggcggc tttctctgac actattttcg tggtcggtac gcgcctgttg
     1741 accaaaaagg gtggcgatat caaagatttt gccaacctga aagacaaagc cgtagtcgtc
     1801 acttccggca ctacctctga agttttgctc aacaaactga atgaagagca aaaaatgaat
     1861 atgcgcatca tcagcgccaa agatcacggt gactctttcc gcaccctgga aagcggtcgt
     1921 gccgttgcct ttatgatgga tgacgtgctg ctggccggtg aacgtgcgaa agcgaagaaa
     1981 ccagacaact gggaaatcgt cggcaagccg cagtctcagg aggcctacgg ttgtatgttg
     2041 cgtaaagatg atccgcagtt caaaaagctg atggatgaca ccatcgctca ggtgcagacc
     2101 tccggtgaag cggaaaaatg gtttgataag tggttcaaaa atccaattct ggtgagccac
     2161 aacgtctata tcaccgccga caagcagaag aacggcatca aggcgaactt caagatccgc
     2221 cacaacgtgg aggacggcag cgtgcagctc gccgaccact accagcagaa cacccccatc
     2281 ggcgacggcc ccgtgctgct gcccgacaac cactacctga gcacccagtc cgtgctgagc
     2341 aaagacccca acgagaagcg cgatcacatg gtcctgctgg agttcgtgac cgccgccggg
     2401 atcactctcg gcatggacga gctgtacaag ggcggtaccg gagggagcat gagcaagggc
     2461 gaggagctgt tcaccggggt ggtgcccatc ctggtcgagc tggacggcga cgtaaacggc
     2521 cacaagttca gcgtgcgcgg cgagggcgag ggcgatgcca ccaacggcaa gctgaccctg
     2581 aagttcatct gcaccaccgg caagctgccc gtgccctggc ccaccctcgt gaccaccctg
     2641 acctacggcg tgcagtgctt cagccgctac cccgaccaca tgaagcagca cgacttcttc
     2701 aagtccgcca tgcccgaagg ctacgtccag gagcgcacca tcagcttcaa ggacgacggc
     2761 acctacaaga cccgcgccga ggtgaagttc gagggcgaca ccctggtgaa ccgcatcgag
     2821 ctgaagggca tcgacttcaa ggaggacggc aacatcctgg ggcacaagct ggagtacaac
     2881 tttaacaacc ccctgaacat gaatttcgaa ctgtcagacg aaatgaaagc actgttcaaa
     2941 gaaccgaatg acaaggcact gaaactgcag gtcgacgaac aaaaactcat ctcagaagag
     3001 gatctgaatg ctgtgggcca ggacacgcag gaggtcatcg tggtgccaca ctccttgccc
     3061 tttaaggtgg tggtgatctc agccatcctg gccctggtgg tgctcaccat catctccctt
     3121 atcatcctca tcatgctttg gcagaagaag ccacgttcta gaggctccgg aaatgctgtg
     3181 ggccaggaca cgcaggagcg tatggtgtct aagggcgaag agctgatcaa ggaaaatatg
     3241 cgtatgaagg tggtcatgga aggttcggtc aacggccacc aattcaaatg cacaggtgaa
     3301 ggagaaggca ggccgtacga gggagtgcaa accatgagga tcaaagtcat cgagggagga
     3361 cccctgccat ttgcctttga cattcttgcc acgtcgttca tgtatggcag ccgtactttt
     3421 atcaagtacc cggcagacat tcctgatttc tttaaacagt cctttcctga gggttttact
     3481 tgggaaagag ttacgagata cgaagatggt ggagtcgtca ccgtcacgca ggacaccagc
     3541 cttgaggatg gcgaactcgt ttacaacgtc aaagtcagag gggtaaactt tccctccaat
     3601 ggtcccgtga tgcagaagaa gaccaagggt tgggagccta atacagagat gatgtatcca
     3661 gcagatggtg gtctgagggg atacactgat attgcactga aagttgatgg tggtggccat
     3721 ctgcattgca atttcgtaac aacttacagg tcaaaaaaga ccgtcgggaa catcaagatg
     3781 cccggtgtcc atgccgttga tcaccgcctg gaaaggatag aggaaagtga caatgaaacg
     3841 tacgtagtac aacgcgaagt cgcagttgcc aagtactcca atcttggtgg ttaggatatc
     3901 ggatccgcta gcactagtat aacttcgtat agcatacatt atacgaagtt atgggtcgat
     3961 ggtgatgctt ggcaattcgg gtcgatggtg aagcattggt cttcctattt tgatataact
     4021 tcgtatagga tactttatac gaagttatgg ggatccaatt ctttgccaaa atgatgagac
     4081 agcacaataa ccagcacgtt gcccaggagc tgtaggaaaa agaagaaggc atgaacatgg
     4141 ttagcagagg ctctagagcc gccggtcaca cgccagaagc cgaaccccgc cctgccccgt
     4201 cccccccgaa ggcagccgtc cccccgcgga cagccccgag ccgctccccc cgcacaaagg
     4261 gccctcccgg agcccctcaa ggctttcacg cagccacaga aaagaaacaa gccgtcatta
     4321 aaccaagcgc taattacagc ccggaggaga agggccgtcc cgcccgctca cctgtgggag
     4381 taacgcggtc agtcagagcc ggggcgggcg gcgcgaggcg gcggcggagc ggggcacggg
     4441 gcgaaggcag cgtcgcagcg actcccgccc gccgcgcgct tcgcttttta tagggccgcc
     4501 gccgccgccg cctcgccata aaaggaaact ttcggagcgc gccgctctga ttggctgccg
     4561 ccgcacctct ccgcctcgcc ccgccccgcc cctcgccccg ccccgccccg cctggcgcgc
     4621 gccccccccc cccccccgcc cccatcgctg cacaaaataa ttaaaaaata aataaataca
     4681 aaattggggg tggggagggg ggggagatgg ggagagtgaa gcagaacgtg gggctcacct
     4741 cgaccatggt aatagcgatg actaatacgt agatgtactg ccaagtagga aagtcccata
     4801 aggtcatgta ctgggcataa tgccaggcgg gccatttacc gtcattgacg tcaatagggg
     4861 gcgtacttgg catatgatac acttgatgta ctgccaagtg ggcagtttac cgtaaatact
     4921 ccacccattg acgtcaatgg aaagtcccta ttggcgttac tatgggaaca tacgtcatta
     4981 ttgacgtcaa tggtacgatc ttcctagagc atggctacgt agataagtag catggcgggt
     5041 taatcattaa ctacaaggaa cccctagtga tggagttggc cactccctct ctgcgcgctc
     5101 gctcgctcac tgaggccggg cgaccaaagg tcgcccgacg cccgggcttt gcccgggcgg
     5161 cctcagtgag cgagcgagcg cgcagctggc gtaatagcga agaggcccgc accgatcgcc
     5221 cttcccaaca gttgcgcagc ctgaatggcg aatgggnnnn nnnnnnnnnn nnnnnnnnnn
     5281 nnnnnnnnnn nnnnnnnnnn nnnnnnnnnn nnnnnnnnnn nnnnnnnnnn nnnnnnnnnn
     5341 nnnnnnnnnn nnnnnnnnnn nnnnnnnnnn nnnnnnnnnn cnnnnnnnnn nnnnnnnnnn
     5401 nnnnnnnnnn nnnnnnnnnn nnnnnnnnnn nnnnnnnnnn nnnnnnnnnn nnnnnnnnnn
     5461 nnnnnnnnnn nnannnnnnn nnnnnnnnnn nnnnnnnnnn nnnnnnnnnn nnnnnnnnnn
     5521 nncctttgac gttggagtcc acgttcttta atagtggact cttgttccaa actggaacaa
     5581 cactcaaccc tatctcggtc tattcttttg atttataagg gattttgccg atttcggcct
     5641 attggttaaa aaatgagctg atttaacaaa aatttaacgc gaattttaac aaaatattaa
     5701 cgcttacaat ttaggtggca cttttcgggg aaatgtgcgc ggaaccccta tttgtttatt
     5761 tttctaaata cattcaaata tgtatccgct catgagacaa taaccctgat aaatgcttca
     5821 ataatattga aaaaggaaga gtatgagtat tcaacatttc cgtgtcgccc ttattccctt
     5881 ttttgcggca ttttgccttc ctgtttttgc tcacccagaa acgctggtga aagtaaaaga
     5941 tgctgaagat cagttgggtg cacgagtggg ttacatcgaa ctggatctca acagcggtaa
     6001 gatccttgag agttttcgcc ccgaagaacg ttttccaatg atgagcactt ttaaagttct
     6061 gctatgtggc gcggtattat cccgtattga cgccgggcaa gagcaactcg gtcgccgcat
     6121 acactattct cagaatgact tggttgagta ctcaccagtc acagaaaagc atcttacgga
     6181 tggcatgaca gtaagagaat tatgcagtgc tgccataacc atgagtgata acactgcggc
     6241 caacttactt ctgacaacga tcggaggacc gaaggagcta accgcttttt tgcacaacat
     6301 gggggatcat gtaactcgcc ttgatcgttg ggaaccggag ctgaatgaag ccataccaaa
     6361 cgacgagcgt gacaccacga tgcctgtagc aatggcaaca acgttgcgca aactattaac
     6421 tggcgaacta cttactctag cttcccggca acaattaata gactggatgg aggcggataa
     6481 agttgcagga ccacttctgc gctcggccct tccggctggc tggtttattg ctgataaatc
     6541 tggagccggt gagcgtgggt ctcgcggtat cattgcagca ctggggccag atggtaagcc
     6601 ctcccgtatc gtagttatct acacgacggg gagtcaggca actatggatg aacgaaatag
     6661 acagatcgct gagataggtg cctcactgat taagcattgg taactgtcag accaagttta
     6721 ctcatatata ctttagattg atttaaaact tcatttttaa tttaaaagga tctaggtgaa
     6781 gatccttttt gataatctca tgaccaaaat cccttaacgt gagttttcgt tccactgagc
     6841 gtcagacccc gtagaaaaga tcaaaggatc ttcttgagat cctttttttc tgcgcgtaat
     6901 ctgctgcttg caaacaaaaa aaccaccgct accagcggtg gtttgtttgc cggatcaaga
     6961 gctaccaact ctttttccga aggtaactgg cttcagcaga gcgcagatac caaatactgt
     7021 tcttctagtg tagccgtagt taggccacca cttcaagaac tctgtagcac cgcctacata
     7081 cctcgctctg ctaatcctgt taccagtggc tgctgccagt ggcgataagt cgtgtcttac
     7141 cgggttggac tcaagacgat agttaccgga taaggcgcag cggtcgggct gaacgggggg
     7201 ttcgtgcaca cagcccagct tggagcgaac gacctacacc gaactgagat acctacagcg
     7261 tgagctatga gaaagcgcca cgcttcccga agggagaaag gcggacaggt atccggtaag
     7321 cggcagggtc ggaacaggag agcgcacgag ggagcttcca gggggaaacg cctggtatct
     7381 ttatagtcct gtcgggtttc gccacctctg acttgagcgt cgatttttgt gatgctcgtc
     7441 aggggggcgg agcctatgga aaaacgccag caacgcggcc tttttacggt tcctggcctt
     7501 ttgctggcct tttgctcaca tgttctttcc tgcgttatcc cctgattctg tggataaccg
     7561 tattaccgcc tttgagtgag ctgataccgc tcgccgcagc cgaacgaccg agcgcagcga
     7621 gtcagtgagc gaggaagcgg aag
//
