>Addgene plasmid #106205 | pAAV.CAG-FLEX.SF-iGluSnFR.A184V.mRuby3 | addgene full sequence | sequence record 204612 | Addgene NGS Result
AGGGCGATCGGTGCGGGCCTCTTCGCTATTACGCCAGCTGCGCGCTCGCTCGCTCACTGAGGCCGCCCGG
GCAAAGCCCGGGCGTCGGGCGACCTTTGGTCGCCCGGCCTCAGTGAGCGAGCGAGCGCGCAGAGAGGGAG
TGGCCAACTCCATCACTAGGGGTTCCTTGTAGTTAATGATTAACCCGCCATGCTACTTATCTACGTAGCC
ATGCTCTAGGAAGAGTACCATTGACGTCAATAATGACGTATGTTCCCATAGTAACGCCAATAGGGACTTT
CCATTGACGTCAATGGGTGGAGTATTTACGGTAAACTGCCCACTTGGCAGTACATCAAGTGTATCATATG
CCAAGTACGCCCCCTATTGACGTCAATGACGGTAAATGGCCCGCCTGGCATTATGCCCAGTACATGACCT
TATGGGACTTTCCTACTTGGCAGTACATCTACGTATTAGTCATCGCTATTACCATGGTCGAGGTGAGCCC
CACGTTCTGCTTCACTCTCCCCATCTCCCCCCCCTCCCCACCCCCAATTTTGTATTTATTTATTTTTTAA
TTATTTTGTGCAGCGATGGGGGCGGGGGGGGGGGGGGGGCGCGCGCCAGGCGGGGCGGGGCGGGGCGRGG
GGCGGGGCGGGGCGAGGCGGAGAGGTGCGGCGGCAGCCAATCAGAGCGGCGCGCTCCGAAAGTTTCCTTT
TATGGCGAGGCGGCGGCGGCGGCGGCCCTATAAAAAGCGAAGCGCGCGGCGGGCGGGAGTCGCTGCGCGC
TGCCTTCGCCCCGTGCCCCGCTCCGCCGCCGCCTCGCGCCGCCCGCCCCGGCTCTGACTGACCGCGTTAC
TCCCACAGGTGAGCGGGCGGGACGGCCCTTCTCCTCCGGGCTGTAATTAGCGCTTGGTTTAATGACGGCT
TGTTTCTTTTCTGTGGCTGCGTGAAAGCCTTGAGGGGCTCCGGGAGGGCCCTTTGTGCGGGGGGAGCGGC
TCGGGGCTGTCCGCGGGGGGACGGCTGCCTTCGGGGGGGACGGGGCAGGGCGGGGTTCGGCTTCTGGCGT
GTGACCGGCGGCTCTAGAGCCTCTGCTAACCATGTTCATGCCTTCTTCTTTTTCCTACAGCTCCTGGGCA
ACGTGCTGGTTATTGTGCTGTCTCATCATTTTGGCAAAGAATTGGATCCCCATAACTTCGTATAAAGTAT
CCTATACGAAGTTATATCAAAATAGGAAGACCAATGCTTCACCATCGACCCGAATTGCCAAGCATCACCA
TCGACCCATAACTTCGTATAATGTATGCTATACGAAGTTATACTAGTGCTAGCGGATCCGATATCCTAAC
CACCAAGATTGGAGTACTTGGCAACTGCGACTTCGCGTTGTACTACGTACGTTTCATTGTCACTTTCCTC
TATCCTTTCCAGGCGGTGATCAACGGCATGGACACCGGGCATCTTGATGTTCCCGACGGTCTTTTTTGAC
CTGTAAGTTGTTACGAAATTGCAATGCAGATGGCCACCACCATCAACTTTCAGTGCAATATCAGTGTATC
CCCTCAGACCACCATCTGCTGGATACATCATCTCTGTATTAGGCTCCCAACCCTTGGTCTTCTTCTGCAT
CACGGGACCATTGGAGGGAAAGTTTACCCCTCTGACTTTGACGTTGTAAACGAGTTCGCCATCCTCAAGG
CTGGTGTCCTGCGTGACGGTGACGACTCCACCATCTTCGTATCTCGTAACTCTTTCCCAAGTAAAACCCT
CAGGAAAGGACTGTTTAAAGAAATCAGGAATGTCTGCCGGGTACTTGATAAAAGTACGGCTGCCATACAT
GAACGACGTGGCAAGAATGTCAAAGGCAAATGGCAGGGGTCCTCCCTCGATGACTTTGATCCTCATGGTT
TGCACTCCCTCGTACGGCCTGCCTTCTCCTTCACCTGTGCATTTGAATTGGTGGCCGTTGACCGAACCTT
CCATGACCACCTTCATACGCATATTTTCCTTGATCAGCTCTTCGCCCTTAGACACCATACGCTCCTGCGT
GTCCTGGCCCACAGCATTTCCGGAGCCTCTAGAACGTGGCTTCTTCTGCCAAAGCATGATGAGGATGATA
AGGGAGATGATGGTGAGCACCACCAGGGCCAGGATGGCTGAGATCACCACCACCTTAAAGGGCAAGGAGT
GTGGCACCACGATGACCTCCTGCGTGTCCTGGCCCACAGCATTCAGATCCTCTTCTGAGATGAGTTTTTG
TTCGTCGACCTGCAGTTTCAGTGCCTTGTCATTCGGTTCTTTGAACAGTGCTTTCATTTCGTCTGACAGT
TCGAAATTCATGTTCAGGGGGTTGTTAAAGTTGTACTCCAGCTTGTGCCCCAGGATGTTGCCGTCCTCCT
TGAAGTCGATGCCCTTCAGCTCGATGCGGTTCACCAGGGTGTCGCCCTCGAACTTCACCTCGGCGCGGGT
CTTGTAGGTGCCGTCGTCCTTGAAGCTGATGGTGCGCTCCTGGACGTAGCCTTCGGGCATGGCGGACTTG
AAGAAGTCGTGCTGCTTCATGTGGTCGGGGTAGCGGCTGAAGCACTGCACGCCGTAGGTCAGGGTGGTCA
CGAGGGTGGGCCAGGGCACGGGCAGCTTGCCGGTGGTGCAGATGAACTTCAGGGTCAGCTTGCCGTTGGT
GGCATCGCCCTCGCCCTCGCCGCGCACGCTGAACTTGTGGCCGTTTACGTCGCCGTCCAGCTCGACCAGG
ATGGGCACCACCCCGGTGAACAGCTCCTCGCCCTTGCTCATGCTCCCTCCGGTACCGCCCTTGTACAGCT
CGTCCATGCCGAGAGTGATCCCGGCGGCGGTCACGAACTCCAGCAGGACCATGTGATCGCGCTTCTCGTT
GGGGTCTTTGCTCAGCACGGACTGGGTGCTCAGGTAGTGGTTGTCGGGCAGCAGCACGGGGCCGTCGCCG
ATGGGGGTGTTCTGCTGGTAGTGGTCGGCGAGCTGCACGCTGCCGTCCTCCACGTTGTGGCGGATCTTGA
AGTTCGCCTTGATGCCGTTCTTCTGCTTGTCGGCGGTGATATAGACGTTGTGGCTCACCAGAATTGGATT
TTTGAACCACTTATCAAACCATTTTTCCGCTTCACCGGAGGTCTGCACCTGAGCGATGGTGTCATCCATC
AGCTTTTTGAACTGCGGATCATCTTTACGCAACATACAACCGTAGGCCTCCTGAGACTGCGGCTTGCCGA
CGATTTCCCAGTTGTCTGGTTTCTTCGCTTTCGCACGTTCACCGGCCAGCAGCACGTCATCCATCATAAA
GGCAACGGCACGACCGCTTTCCAGGGTGCGGAAAGAGTCACCGTGATCTTTGGCGCTGATGATGCGCATA
TTCATTTTTTGCTCTTCATTCAGTTTGTTGAGCAAAACTTCAGAGGTAGTGCCGGAAGTGACGACTACGG
CTTTGTCTTTCAGGTTGGCAAAATCTTTGATATCGCCACCCTTTTTGGTCAACAGGCGCGTACCGACCAC
GAAAATAGTGTCAGAGAAAGCCGCCTGTTTTTGGCGTTCGACGTTGTTGGTGGTAGAACCACATTCAAAA
TCGAAAGTGCCGTTTTGCAGCAGTGGAATACGGTTTTGTGAGGTAATCGGAATCAGTTTTACCTGCAAGT
CCGGTTTGTTGAGTTTCTTTTTCACTGCTTCAACAATGGCGTTGGAGTAATCCTGCGAGTAACCCACCAC
TTTTTGCTGATTGTCGTAATAAGAGAAAGGCACTGAAGATTCACGGTGACCGACGACAATCACACCGTTT
TTGGCGATTTTGTCCAGCGTGCTGCCTGCGGCAGATCTGTCACCAGTGGAACCTGGAACCCAGAGCAGCA
GTACCCATAGCAGGAGTGTGTCTGTCTCCATGGTGGCGATATCACCGGTGGTACCACTAGTATAACTTCG
TATAGGATACTTTATACGAAGTTATCATTGGGATTCTTCCTATTTTGATCCAAGCATCACCATCGACCCT
CTAGTCCAAATCTCACCATCGACCCATAACTTCGTATAGCATACATTATACGAAGTTATGTCCCTCGAAG
AGGTTCGAAACACTGAAAAGGGCCAATTCTGCAAATGATCCACTCGAGAAGCTTATCGATAATCAACCTC
TGGATTACAAAATTTGTGAAAGATTGACTGGTATTCTTAACTATGTTGCTCCTTTTACGCTATGTGGATA
CGCTGCTTTAATGCCTTTGTATCATGCTATTGCTTCCCGTATGGCTTTCATTTTCTCCTCCTTGTATAAA
TCCTGGTTGCTGTCTCTTTATGAGGAGTTGTGGCCCGTTGTCAGGCAACGTGGCGTGGTGTGCACTGTGT
TTGCTGACGCAACCCCCACTGGTTGGGGCATTGCCACCACCTGTCAGCTCCTTTCCGGGACTTTCGCTTT
CCCCCTCCCTATTGCCACGGCGGAACTCATCGCCGCCTGCCTTGCCCGCTGCTGGACAGGGGCTCGGCTG
TTGGGCACTGACAATTCCGTGGTGTTGTCGGGGAAATCATCGTCCTTTCCTTGGCTGCTCGCCTGTGTTG
CCACCTGGATTCTGCGCGGGACGTCCTTCTGCTACGTCCCTTCGGCCCTCAATCCAGCGGACCTTCCTTC
CCGCGGCCTGCTGCCGGCTCTGCGGCCTCTTCCGCGTCTTCGCCTTCGCCCTCAGACGAGTCGGATCTCC
CTTTGGGCCGCCTCCCCGCATCGATACCGTCGACCCGGGCGGCCGCTTCGAGCAGACATGATAAGATACA
TTGATGAGTTTGGACAAACCACAACTAGAATGCAGTGAAAAAAATGCTTTATTTGTGAAATTTGTGATGC
TATTGCTTTATTTGTAACCATTATAAGCTGCAATAAACAAGTTAACAACAACAATTGCATTCATTTTATG
TTTCAGGTTCAGGGGGAGATGTGGGAGGTTTTTTAAAGCAAGTAAAACCTCTACAAATGTGGTAAAATCG
ATAAGGATCTTCCTAGAGCATGGCTACGTAGATAAGTAGCATGGCGGGTTAATCATTAACTACAAGGAAC
CCCTAGTGATGGAGTTGGCCACTCCCTCTCTGCGCGCTCGCTCGCTCACTGAGGCCGCCCGGGCTKTGCY
CKGRSGSCGYCMGGGCTTTGCCCGGGCGGCCTCAGTGAGCGAGCGAGCGCGCAGCTGCATTAATGAATCG
GCCAACGCGCGGGGAGAGGCGGTTTGCGTATTGGGCGCTCTTCCGCTTCCTCGCTCACTGACTCGCTGCG
CTCGGTCGTTCGGCTGCGGCGAGCGGTATCAGCTCACTCAAAGGCGGTAATACGGTTATCCACAGAATCA
GGGGATAACGCAGGAAAGAACATGTGAGCAAAAGGCCAGCAAAAGGCCAGGAACCGTAAAAAGGCCGCGT
TGCTGGCGTTTTTCCATAGGCTCCGCCCCCCTGACGAGCATCACAAAAATCGACGCTCAAGTCAGAGGTG
GCGAAACCCGACAGGACTATAAAGATACCAGGCGTTTCCCCCTGGAAGCTCCCTCGTGCGCTCTCCTGTT
CCGACCCTGCCGCTTACCGGATACCTGTCCGCCTTTCTCCCTTCGGGAAGCGTGGCGCTTTCTCATAGCT
CACGCTGTAGGTATCTCAGTTCGGTGTAGGTCGTTCGCTCCAAGCTGGGCTGTGTGCACGAACCCCCCGT
TCAGCCCGACCGCTGCGCCTTATCCGGTAACTATCGTCTTGAGTCCAACCCGGTAAGACACGACTTATCG
CCACTGGCAGCAGCCACTGGTAACAGGATTAGCAGAGCGAGGTATGTAGGCGGTGCTACAGAGTTCTTGA
AGTGGTGGCCTAACTACGGCTACACTAGAAGAACAGTATTTGGTATCTGCGCTCTGCTGAAGCCAGTTAC
CTTCGGAAAAAGAGTTGGTAGCTCTTGATCCGGCAAACAAACCACCGCTGGTAGCGGTGGTTTTTTTGTT
TGCAAGCAGCAGATTACGCGCAGAAAAAAAGGATCTCAAGAAGATCCTTTGATCTTTTCTACGGGGTCTG
ACGCTCAGTGGAACGAAAACTCACGTTAAGGGATTTTGGTCATGAGATTATCAAAAAGGATCTTCACCTA
GATCCTTTTAAATTAAAAATGAAGTTTTAAATCAATCTAAAGTATATATGAGTAAACTTGGTCTGACAGT
TACCAATGCTTAATCAGTGAGGCACCTATCTCAGCGATCTGTCTATTTCGTTCATCCATAGTTGCCTGAC
TCCCCGTCGTGTAGATAACTACGATACGGGAGGGCTTACCATCTGGCCCCAGTGCTGCAATGATACCGCG
AGACCCACGCTCACCGGCTCCAGATTTATCAGCAATAAACCAGCCAGCCGGAAGGGCCGAGCGCAGAAGT
GGTCCTGCAACTTTATCCGCCTCCATCCAGTCTATTAATTGTTGCCGGGAAGCTAGAGTAAGTAGTTCGC
CAGTTAATAGTTTGCGCAACGTTGTTGCCATTGCTACAGGCATCGTGGTGTCACGCTCGTCGTTTGGTAT
GGCTTCATTCAGCTCCGGTTCCCAACGATCAAGGCGAGTTACATGATCCCCCATGTTGTGCAAAAAAGCG
GTTAGCTCCTTCGGTCCTCCGATCGTTGTCAGAAGTAAGTTGGCCGCAGTGTTATCACTCATGGTTATGG
CAGCACTGCATAATTCTCTTACTGTCATGCCATCCGTAAGATGCTTTTCTGTGACTGGTGAGTACTCAAC
CAAGTCATTCTGAGAATAGTGTATGCGGCGACCGAGTTGCTCTTGCCCGGCGTCAATACGGGATAATACC
GCGCCACATAGCAGAACTTTAAAAGTGCTCATCATTGGAAAACGTTCTTCGGGGCGAAAACTCTCAAGGA
TCTTACCGCTGTTGAGATCCAGTTCGATGTAACCCACTCGTGCACCCAACTGATCTTCAGCATCTTTTAC
TTTCACCAGCGTTTCTGGGTGAGCAAAAACAGGAAGGCAAAATGCCGCAAAAAAGGGAATAAGGGCGACA
CGGAAATGTTGAATACTCATACTCTTCCTTTTTCAATATTATTGAAGCATTTATCAGGGTTATTGTCTCA
TGAGCGGATACATATTTGAATGTATTTAGAAAAATAAACAAATAGGGGTTCCGCGCACATTTCCCCGAAA
AGTGCCACCTAAATTGTAAGCGTTAATATTTTGTTAAAATTCGCGTTAAATTTTTGTTAAATCAGCTCAT
TTTTTAACCAATAGGCCGAAATCGGCAAAATCCCTTATAAATCAAAAGAATAGACCGAGATAGGGTTGAG
TGTTGTTCCAGTTTGGAACAAGAGTCCACTATTAAAGAACGTGGACTCCAACGTCAAAGG
[49 nt withheld, positions 7341-7389]
T
[91 nt withheld, positions 7391-7481]
G
[124 nt withheld, positions 7483-7606]
CCCATTCGCCATTCAGGCTGCGCAACTGTTGGGA
Features (pLannotate 1.2.2; 26 found; start..end, strand, type, name):
     35..167     -  repeat_region  AAV2 ITR (fragment): inverted terminal repeat of adeno-associated virus serotype 2 inverted
    228..476     +  enhancer       CMV enhancer (fragment): human cytomegalovirus immediate early enhancer
    478..755     +  promoter       chicken β-actin promoter: No description available
    756..891     +  intron         hybrid intron (fragment): hybrid between chicken β-actin (CBA) and minute virus of mice (MMV) introns (Gray et al., 2011)
    980..1110    +  intron         chimeric intron (fragment): chimera between introns from chicken β-actin and rabbit β-globin
   1108..1173    +  CDS            HBB (fragment): HBB_LEPEU - Experimental evidence at protein level: Swiss-Prot protein existence level 1. Involved in oxygen transport from the lung to the various peripheral tissues. From Lepus europaeus (European hare).
   1172..1205    -  protein_bind   lox2272: Cre-mediated recombination occurs in the 8-bp core sequence (GGATACTT). lox2272 sites are compatible with each other, but incompatible with loxP or loxN sites (Lee and Saito, 1988). Cre recombinase
   1268..1301    -  protein_bind   loxP: Cre-mediated recombination occurs in the 8-bp core sequence (GCATACAT). Cre recombinase
   1329..2018    -  CDS            mRuby3: mRuby3 is a basic (constitutively fluorescent) red fluorescent protein published in 2016, derived from Entacmaea quadricolor. It has low acid sensitivity.
   2022..2045    -  CDS            PDGFRβ TM domain (fragment): transmembrane domain from platelet derived growth factor receptor beta
   2064..2210    -  CDS            PDGFRβ TM domain: transmembrane domain from platelet derived growth factor receptor beta
   2259..2327    -  CDS            gltI (fragment): GLTI_ECOLI - Also known as ybeJ, yzzK. Experimental evidence at protein level: Swiss-Prot protein existence level 1. Part of the ABC transporter complex GltIJKL involved in glutamate and aspartate uptake. Binds to both glutamate and aspartate. From Escherichia coli (strain K12).
   2340..3059    -  CDS            cEGFP: cEGFP is a basic (constitutively fluorescent) green fluorescent protein published in 2008, derived from Aequorea victoria.
   3072..3812    -  CDS            gltI (fragment): GLTI_ECOLI - Also known as ybeJ, yzzK. Experimental evidence at protein level: Swiss-Prot protein existence level 1. Part of the ABC transporter complex GltIJKL involved in glutamate and aspartate uptake. Binds to both glutamate and aspartate. From Escherichia coli (strain K12).
   3819..3881    -  sig_peptide    Igκ leader: leader sequence from mouse immunoglobulin κ light chain
   3912..3945    +  protein_bind   lox2272: Cre-mediated recombination occurs in the 8-bp core sequence (GGATACTT). lox2272 sites are compatible with each other, but incompatible with loxP or loxN sites (Lee and Saito, 1988). Cre recombinase
   4016..4049    +  protein_bind   loxP: Cre-mediated recombination occurs in the 8-bp core sequence (GCATACAT). Cre recombinase
   4121..4709    +  misc_feature   WPRE: woodchuck hepatitis virus posttranscriptional regulatory element
   4752..4873    -  polyA_signal   SV40 poly(A) signal: SV40 polyadenylation signal
   4896..4964    -  CDS            large T antigen (fragment): large T antigen from SV40 (simian virus 40)
   5162..5218    -  CDS            lacI (fragment): lac repressor; lacI; The lac repressor binds to the lac operator to inhibit transcription in E. coli. This inhibition can be relieved by adding lactose or isopropyl-β-D-thiogalactopyranoside (IPTG).
   5401..5989    -  rep_origin     ori: high-copy-number ColE1/pMB1/pBR322/pUC origin of replication
   6160..7020    -  CDS            AmpR: β-lactamase; bla; confers resistance to ampicillin, carbenicillin, and related antibiotics
   7021..7125    -  promoter       AmpR promoter: bla
   7178..7606    -  rep_origin     f1 ori (sequence partly withheld): f1 bacteriophage origin of replication; arrow indicates direction of (+) strand synthesis
   7611..40      -  CDS            lacZα (fragment) (across the origin): LacZα fragment of β-galactosidase; lacZ fragment
