[The description below was written by a language model from this plasmid's Addgene catalogue record, the feature table of its GenBank file and pLannotate feature annotations shown in this document.]
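Description:
pAAV.CAG-FLEX.SF-iGluSnFR.A184V.mRuby3 is an adeno-associated virus transfer plasmid of about 7.6 kb, built on the pAAV.CAG-FLEX backbone, for Cre-dependent expression of a medium-affinity fluorescent glutamate sensor in mammalian cells. In bacteria it is maintained by a high-copy ColE1/pUC-type origin and selected with ampicillin through the beta-lactamase gene; an f1 phage origin is also present. AAV2 inverted terminal repeats flank the expression cassette, so that this region can be packaged into recombinant AAV particles. The sequencing-based annotation detects only one ITR, as a fragment, whereas the depositor map shows both.

Expression is driven by the CAG promoter (CMV enhancer, chicken beta-actin promoter and a chimeric beta-actin/beta-globin intron). A WPRE and an SV40 polyadenylation signal lie downstream to boost transcript stability and processing. The synthetic coding sequence sits in the antisense orientation relative to the promoter, between paired, oppositely oriented loxP and lox2272 sites. In this FLEX arrangement, Cre recombinase inverts the cassette and then excises one site of each pair. That locks the cassette in the sense orientation and restricts expression to Cre-positive cells.

The encoded protein begins with a Kozak sequence and a mouse Ig-kappa leader for secretion. The E. coli glutamate-binding protein GltI follows, carrying the A184V mutation and interrupted by a circularly permuted GFP-type reporter. Next come a Myc epitope tag and the PDGFR-beta transmembrane domain, which anchors the sensor on the cell surface. The red fluorescent protein mRuby3 is fused after the anchor, providing a second, red signal alongside the sensor's green one. The construct is intended for imaging glutamate in genetically defined cells. The depositor notes that a newer sensor generation, iGluSnFR3, has since become available.
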