Addgene plasmid #106205: pAAV.CAG-FLEX.SF-iGluSnFR.A184V.mRuby3
Purpose: Medium affinity glutamate sensor ** A newer version of this sensor is available. Please see iGluSnFR3 plasmids at https://www.addgene.org/browse/article/28220233/ **
Depositing lab: Loren Looger. Depositing organization: HHMI, Janelia Research Campus. Publication: Stability, affinity, and chromatic variants of the glutamate sensor iGluSnFR. Marvin JS, Scholl B, Wilson DE, Podgorski K, Kazemipour A, Muller JA, Schoch S, Quiroz FJU, Rebola N, Bao H, Little JP, Tkachuk AN, Cai E, Hantman AW, Wang SS, DePiero VJ, Borghuis BG, Chapman ER, Dietrich D, DiGregorio DA, Fitzpatrick D, Looger LL. Nat Methods. 2018 Nov;15(11):936-939. doi: 10.1038/s41592-018-0171-3. Epub 2018 Oct 30. PubMed 30377363.
Backbone
  Vector backbone: pAAV.CAG-FLEX
  Backbone size w/o insert (bp): 5087
  Vector type: AAV
Growth in bacteria
  Bacterial resistance: Ampicillin, 100 μg/mL
  Growth temperature: 37°C
  Growth strain: NEB Stable
  Copy number: High Copy
Gene/Insert
  Gene/Insert name: SF-iGluSnFR.A184V
  Species: Synthetic
  Insert size (bp): 2556
  Mutation: GltI: A184V + mRuby3 fusion
  Promoter: CAG
  Cloning method: Restriction Enzyme; 5′ cloning site unknown (unknown if destroyed); 3′ cloning site unknown (unknown if destroyed)
Terms and licenses: Academic/Nonprofit Terms; Industry Terms: Not Available to Industry
Depositor comments: ** A newer version of this sensor is available. Please see iGluSnFR3 plasmids at https://www.addgene.org/browse/article/28220233/ **
How to cite: pAAV.CAG-FLEX.SF-iGluSnFR.A184V.mRuby3 was a gift from Loren Looger (Addgene plasmid # 106205 ; http://n2t.net/addgene:106205 ; RRID:Addgene_106205)
